Addgene plasmid #17688: pcDNA3 HA Sam68 deltaKH
Depositing lab: David Shalloway. Depositing organization: Cornell University. Publication: Specificity and determinants of Sam68 RNA binding. Implications for the biological function of K homology domains. Lin Q, Taylor SJ, Shalloway D. J Biol Chem. 1997 Oct 24. 272(43):27274-80. 10.1074/jbc.272.43.27274 PubMed 9341174.
Backbone
  Vector backbone: pcDNA3-HA
  Backbone manufacturer: Invitrogen
  Backbone size w/o insert (bp): 5500
  Vector type: Mammalian Expression
Growth in bacteria
  Bacterial resistance: Ampicillin, 100 μg/mL
  Growth temperature: 37°C
  Growth strain: DH5alpha
  Copy number: High Copy
Gene/Insert
  Gene/Insert name: Sam68
  Species: M. musculus (mouse)
  Mutation: aa 157-256 deleted (KH domain)
  Entrez Gene: Khdrbs1 (a.k.a. Sam68, p62, p68)
  Tag / fusion protein: HA (N terminal on backbone)
  Cloning method: Restriction Enzyme; 5′ cloning site BamHI (unknown if destroyed); 3′ cloning site EcoRI (unknown if destroyed)
  Sequencing primers: 5′ T7
Terms and licenses: Academic/Nonprofit Terms; Industry Terms: Not Available to Industry
Depositor comments: pcDNA3 HA-Sam68 was generated by subcloning a BamHI/EcoRI insert from pGEX-Sam68 into pcDNA3-HA, which encodes amino-terminally hemagglutinin (HA) epitope-tagged proteins when cloned into its BamHI site.
How to cite: pcDNA3 HA Sam68 deltaKH was a gift from David Shalloway (Addgene plasmid # 17688 ; http://n2t.net/addgene:17688 ; RRID:Addgene_17688)
