[The description below was written by a language model from this plasmid's Addgene catalogue record.]
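Description:
pcDNA3 HA Sam68 deltaKH is a mammalian expression plasmid built on pcDNA3-HA, a derivative of the Invitrogen pcDNA3 backbone (about 5.5 kb without insert) that adds an amino-terminal hemagglutinin (HA) epitope to proteins cloned in frame at its BamHI site. It is maintained in E. coli as a high-copy plasmid under ampicillin selection. No feature table accompanies the record, so the promoter and other backbone elements are not explicitly listed. pcDNA3-family vectors generally drive expression from the CMV immediate-early promoter, carry a T7 promoter upstream of the cloning site (consistent with the T7 sequencing primer listed here), and include a neomycin resistance cassette for selection in mammalian cells.

The insert is mouse Sam68 (gene Khdrbs1, also known as p62 or p68), an RNA-binding protein of the K homology (KH) domain family. This version carries a deletion of amino acids 157–256, which removes the KH domain. According to the depositor's notes, the parental full-length HA-Sam68 construct was made by moving a BamHI/EcoRI fragment from a pGEX-Sam68 plasmid into pcDNA3-HA, and the deletion mutant occupies the same BamHI and EcoRI cloning sites; whether these sites remain intact is not recorded. The resulting HA-tagged protein can be detected or immunoprecipitated with anti-HA antibodies after transfection. The associated study addressed the specificity and determinants of Sam68 RNA binding, so this construct serves as a KH-deficient mutant for comparison with wild-type Sam68 when testing how the domain contributes to RNA binding and to the protein's function.
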