>Addgene plasmid #17688 | pcDNA3 HA Sam68 deltaKH | addgene partial sequence | sequence record 23620 | 17688 with CMV-F
TGGACTTTAGAGAGNTTCTGGCTACTAGAGAACCCACTGCTTACTGGCTTATCGAAATTAATACGATTCA
CTATAGGGAGACCCAAGCTTCGATCGTCGACATGTACCCATACGATGTTCCAGATTACGCTTCTAGAGGA
TCCCAGCGCCGGGACGATCCTGCCTCGCGCCTCACCCGGTCCTCGGGCCGCAGCTGCTCCAAGGACCCGT
CAGGTGCCCACCCCTCGGTGCGTCTGACCCCGTCTCGGCCGTCGCCGCTTCCTCACCGGCCCCGGGGAGG
GGGAGGTGGGCCCAGAGGAGGCGCTCGGGCCTCGCCCGCCACCCAGCCGCCGCCGCTGCTGCCTCCCTCC
ACCCCTGGTCCCGACGCGACGGTGGTGGGTTCCGCGCCGACCCCGCTGCTGCCCCCGTCAGCCACAGCCG
CGGTCAAGATGGAGCCGGAGAATAAGTACCTGCCTGAACTCATGGCCGAGAAGGACTCGCTCGACCCGTC
CTTCACTCACGCCATGCAGCTGCTGTCCGTAGAAATTGAGAAGATTCAGAAGGGAGAGTCAAAAAAAGAT
GACGAGGAGAATTATTTGGATTTATTTTCTCATAAGAACATGAAGCTGCCAGATATGATGGATGATATCT
GTCAGGAGCAGTTTCTAGAATTGTCCTACTTGAACGGAGTACCTGAACCCTCTCGTGGTCGTGGGGTATC
TGTGAGAGGACGAGGAGCTGCCCCTCCTCCTCCACCTGTTCCCAGAGGAACGTGGTGTTGGACCACCTAG
AGGAGCTTTGGTTCGTGGAACCCCAGTGAG
