>Addgene plasmid #17688 | pcDNA3 HA Sam68 deltaKH | addgene partial sequence | sequence record 39440 | SP6 5'-ATTTAGGTGACACTATAG-3'
CCGCCAGTGTGATGGATATCTGCAGAATTCGGCACGAGCTAAACTTTATTGACAAACTGCTGCAGACATT
TTGACATAAGTTTAAGCTACCTATTTAGGCAGACTTACACATGTAGCATTTAATCTTCCGAAAACAAAAT
GGGAGGACGGTACAAATCCATTAGGACTTTAACTTATGTACAAAGTGGATTTTGATTCTTTTCTCATTCA
GCTGCAGTGTCCCTTTTTATATCATGCTAGTGTTGAGACATACTTAACTGCCTTCTACCTTGGGAACAGC
TCAAAACTGACAATGGTCAATTTATTGAACATCATCAGCTTTTGGCCCCAGTGTCCAAGTGAGTTTTTCA
TGGAGTGTAGAATCTCAGATGGACAAAATACTCTTGACATTTTAAATACTGAAAATTTGATTTTTAGTAC
TATTATTGAAAAGATTGTGGCTAAAAAGAACTCCATCAGATTCCATTTAGGTGGCTAGCTTCTCTCCCCA
TCAATCTTATTCAGAGCCCACCCCTCCCCCACTAAGTATCTCTCAACACTGTATGTCTGGGGCTAGATTT
CAAAACCCACATAATGAAAAAGTCACTTTTACAAACCTAATTTTGTTGTTGTTTTAAGTCAATTAACGTT
AAAAATTGCATCAACTATTTAATTCATGAGGAGCTTTCATATTAAAATTTAACCTTAAGATTCAACAGCC
ATGTGCTTTTAAAGGAAATGTTTTAGAGACCTCTGAGCTCACTTTTACATGGTGGCACTACTGCCGTTGT
TAACATTGTGGTTTTACATCTTAAGCAGCCCTGAATTTTGAAATGTAGCCTAGTTTGGGATTCTGCAACT
ATGACTTTACGGGGTGCCTCAAATCAAAACTAAGAAAAAGTTAACAAGCCTTCAGAACCTTTAAGCAAGC
AATGCCACTTTTGAA
