>Addgene plasmid #17688 | pcDNA3 HA Sam68 deltaKH | addgene partial sequence | sequence record 39441 | T7 5'-TAATACGACTCACTATAGGG-3'
TACCCATACGATGTTCCAGATTACGCTTCTAGAGGATCCCAGCGCCGGGACGATCCTGCCTCGCGCCTCA
CCCGGTCCTCGGGCCGCAGCTGCTCCAAGGACCCGTCAGGTGCCCACCCCTCGGTGCGTCTGACCCCGTC
TCGGCCGTCGCCGCTTCCTCACCGGCCCCGGGGAGGGGGAGGTGGGCCCAGAGGAGGCGCTCGGGCCTCG
CCCGCCACCCAGCCGCCGCCGCTGCTGCCTCCCTCCACCCCTGGTCCCGACGCGACGGTGGTGGGTTCCG
CGCCGACCCCGCTGCTGCCCCCGTCAGCCACAGCCGCGGTCAAGATGGAGCCGGAGAATAAGTACCTGCC
TGAACTCATGGCCGAGAAGGACTCGCTCGACCCGTCCTTCACTCACGCCATGCAGCTGCTGTCCGTAGAA
ATTGAGAAGATTCAGAAGGGAGAGTCAAAAAAAGATGACGAGGAGAATTATTTGGATTTATTTTCTCATA
AGAACATGAAGCTGCCAGATATGATGGATGATATCTGTCAGGAGCAGTTTCTAGAATTGTCCTACTTGAA
CGGAGTACCTGAACCCTCTCGTGGTCGTGGGGTATCTGTGAGAGGACGAGGAGCTGCCCCTCCTCCTCCA
CCTGTTCCCAGAGGACGTGGTGTTGGACCACCTAGAGGAGCTTTGGTTCGTGGAACCCCAGTGAGAGGCT
CCATCACCAGAGGTGCCACTGTGACTCGAGGAGTGCCACCCCCACCTACTGTGAGGGGTGCTCCAACACC
AAGAGCTCGGACAGCTGGGATTCAGAGAATACCTTTGCCTCCCACACCTGCACCAGAAACATACGAAGAT
TATGGATATGATGATACATACGCAGAACAGAGTTACGAAGGCTATGAAGGCTATTACAGCCAGAGTCAAG
GGGAGTCAGAGTATTATGA
